>Addgene plasmid #55976 | mPlum-H2B-6 | depositor partial sequence | sequence record 86881 | insert sequence
ACGTCAGATCCGCTAGCGCTACCGGACTCAGATCTCGAGCTCAAGCTTCGAATTCTGCAGTCGACGGTAC
CGCCACCATGCCAGAGCCAGCGAAGTCTGCTCCCGCCCCGAAAAAGGGCTCCAAGAAGGCGGTGACTAAG
GCGCAGAAGAAAGGCGGCAAGAAGCGCAAGCGCAGCCGCAAGGAGAGCTATTCCATCTATGTGTACAAGG
TTCTGAAGCAGGTCCACCCTGACACCGGCATTTCGTCCAAGGCCATGGGCATCATGAATTCGTTTGTGAA
CGACATTTTCGAGCGCATCGCAGGTGAGGCTTCCCGCCTGGCGCATTACAACAAGCGCTCGACCATCACC
TCCAGGGAGATCCAGACGGCCGTGCGCCTGCTGCTGCCTGGGGAGTTGGCCAAGCACGCCGTGTCCGAGG
GTACTAAGGCCATCACCAAGTACACCAGCGCTAAGGATCCACCGGTGGCTACCATGGTGAGCAAGGGCGA
GGAGGTCATCAAGGAGTTCATGCGCTTCAAGGAGCACATGGAGGGCTCCGTGAACGGCCACGAGTTCGAG
ATCGAGGGCGAGGGCGAGGGCCGCCCCTACGAGGGCACCCAGACCGCCAGGCTGAAGGTGACCAAGGGTG
GCCCCCTGCCCTTCGCCTGGGACATCCTGTCCCCTCAGATCATGTACGGCTCCAAGGCCTACGTGAAGCA
CCCCGCCGACATCCCCGACTACTTGAAGCTGTCCTTCCCCGAGGGCTTCAAGTGGGAGCGCGTGATGAAC
TTCGAGGACGGCGGCGTGGTGACCGTGACCCAGGACTCCTCCCTGCAGGACGGCGAGTTCATCTACAAGG
TGAAGGTGCGCGGCACCAACTTCCCCTCCGACGGCCCCGTAATGCAGAAGAAGACCATGGGCTGGGAGGC
CTCCTCCGAGCGGATGTACCCCGAGGACGGCGCCCTGAAGGGCGAGATGAAGATGAGGCTGAGGCTGAAG
GACGGCGGCCACTACGACGCCGAGGTCAAGACCACCTACATGGCCAAGAAGCCCGTGCAGCTGCCCGGCG
CCTACAAGACCGACATCAAGCTGGACATCACCTCCCACAACGAGGACTACACCATCGTGGAACAGTACGA
GCGCGCCGAGGGCCGCCACTCCACCGGCGCCTAAGCGGCCGCGACTCTAGATCATAATCAGCCATACCAC
ATTGAG
