>Addgene plasmid #55976 | mPlum-H2B-6 | addgene partial sequence | sequence record 133019 | CMV-F 5'-CGCAAATGGGCGGTAGGCGTG-3'
CTGGTTTAGTGAACCGTCAGATCCGCTAGCGCTACCGGACTCAGATCTCGAGCTCAAGCTTCGAATTCTG
CAGTCGACGGTACCGCCACCATGCCAGAGCCAGCGAAGTCTGCTCCCGCCCCGAAAAAGGGCTCCAAGAA
GGCGGTGACTAAGGCGCAGAAGAAAGGCGGCAAGAAGCGCAAGCGCAGCCGCAAGGAGAGCTATTCCATC
TATGTGTACAAGGTTCTGAAGCAGGTCCACCCTGACACCGGCATTTCGTCCAAGGCCATGGGCATCATGA
ATTCGTTTGTGAACGACATTTTCGAGCGCATCGCAGGTGAGGCTTCCCGCCTGGCGCATTACAACAAGCG
CTCGACCATCACCTCCAGGGAGATCCAGACGGCCGTGCGCCTGCTGCTGCCTGGGGAGTTGGCCAAGCAC
GCCGTGTCCGAGGGTACTAAGGCCATCACCAAGTACACCAGCGCTAAGGATCCACCGGTGGCTACCATGG
TGAGCAAGGGCGAGGAGGTCATCAAGGAGTTCATGCGCTTCAAGGAGCACATGGAGGGCTCCGTGAACGG
CCACGAGTTCGAGATCGAGGGCGAGGGCGAGGGCCGCCCCTACGAGGGCACCCAGACCGCCAGGCTGAAG
GTGACCAAGGGTGGCCCCCTGCCCTTCGCCTGGGACATCCTGTCCCCTCAGATCATGTACGGCTCCAAGG
CCTACGTGAAGCACCCCGCCGACATCCCCGACTACTTGAAGCTGTCCTTCC
