[The description below was written by a language model from this plasmid's Addgene catalogue record.]
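Description:
mPlum-H2B-6 is a mammalian expression plasmid that produces human histone H2B fused to the far-red fluorescent protein mPlum, giving a marker for chromatin and the nucleus in living or fixed cells. It is built on an mPlum backbone of about 4.75 kb (without insert). It is propagated in E. coli as a high-copy plasmid under kanamycin selection. The same backbone provides neomycin resistance for mammalian cells, so stably expressing lines can be selected with G418. The record includes no feature table, so the origin of replication and the exact layout of the resistance cassette are not documented here. The use of an SV40 polyA reverse sequencing primer suggests that an SV40 polyadenylation signal lies downstream of the fusion.

The insert is the human H2B coding sequence corresponding to H2BC11 (also known as HIST1H2BJ), and it carries two recorded amino-acid substitutions, D26G and V119I. Expression is driven by the CMV promoter, a strong constitutive promoter in most mammalian cell types. mPlum is listed as the fusion partner, but the record does not state whether it sits at the N- or C-terminus of H2B. The meaning of the "6" in the name is also unstated, and the cloning method is recorded as unknown.

Because H2B is incorporated into nucleosomes, the fusion labels chromatin. This makes the construct useful for visualising nuclei, following chromosome behaviour during mitosis, and serving as a nuclear localisation reference in multicolour imaging. The reported excitation and emission maxima are 590 nm and 649 nm, which place the signal in the far-red range, well separated from green and yellow fluorescent proteins. The plasmid belongs to a collection of fluorescent protein fusions made to illustrate subcellular localisation across the fluorescent protein colour palette.
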