Addgene plasmid #55976: mPlum-H2B-6
Purpose: Localization: Nucleus/Histones, Excitation: 590, Emission: 649
Depositing lab: Michael Davidson. Depositing organization: Florida State University, Tallahassee. Publication: The fluorescent protein color palette. Olenych SG, Claxton NS, Ottenberg GK, Davidson MW. Curr Protoc Cell Biol. 2007 Sep;Chapter 21:Unit 21.5. doi: 10.1002/0471143030.cb2105s36. PubMed 18228502.
Backbone
  Vector backbone: mPlum
  Backbone size w/o insert (bp): 4750
  Vector type: Mammalian Expression
  Selectable markers: Neomycin (select with G418)
Growth in bacteria
  Bacterial resistance: Kanamycin, 50 μg/mL
  Growth temperature: 37°C
  Growth strain: DH5alpha
  Copy number: High Copy
Gene/Insert
  Gene/Insert name: H2B (alt names: Human Histone H2B; NM_021058.3)
  Species: H. sapiens (human)
  Mutation: D26G and V119I in H2B
  Entrez Gene: H2BC11 (a.k.a. H2B/r, H2BFR, H2BJ, HIST1H2BJ)
  Promoter: CMV
  Tag / fusion protein: mPlum
  Cloning method: Unknown
  Sequencing primers: 5′ CMV-F; 3′ SV40pA-R
Terms and licenses: Academic/Nonprofit Terms; Industry Terms: Not Available to Industry
Depositor comments: H. sapiens (human) Histone H2B. Excitation = 590; Emission = 649
How to cite: mPlum-H2B-6 was a gift from Michael Davidson (Addgene plasmid # 55976 ; http://n2t.net/addgene:55976 ; RRID:Addgene_55976)
